Addgene plasmid #171302: pFTK030
Purpose: Part Plasmid Entry Vector (LVL0) from the Fungal Modular Cloning ToolKit.
Depositing lab: Arnold Driessen. Depositing organization: University of Groningen. Publication: Modular Synthetic Biology Toolkit for Filamentous Fungi. Mozsik L, Pohl C, Meyer V, Bovenberg RAL, Nygard Y, Driessen AJM. ACS Synth Biol. 2021 Nov 2. doi: 10.1021/acssynbio.1c00260. PubMed 34726388.
Backbone
  Vector backbone: pAGM1251
  Vector type: Bacterial Expression, Yeast Expression, Synthetic Biology
Growth in bacteria
  Bacterial resistance: Spectinomycin, 50 μg/mL
  Growth temperature: 37°C
  Growth strain: DH5alpha
  Copy number: High Copy
Gene/Insert
  Gene/Insert name: 11xQUAS UAS (for fusion)
  Species: Penicillium, Aspergillus, or other fungal sources
  Mutation: n/a
  Cloning method: Restriction Enzyme; 5′ cloning site Unknown (unknown if destroyed)
Terms and licenses: Academic/Nonprofit Terms; Industry Terms: Not Available to Industry
How to cite: pFTK030 was a gift from Arnold Driessen (Addgene plasmid # 171302 ; http://n2t.net/addgene:171302 ; RRID:Addgene_171302)
