[The description below was written by a language model from this plasmid's Addgene catalogue record and pLannotate feature annotations shown in this document.]
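Description:
pFTK030 is a level 0 (LVL0) part plasmid from the Fungal Modular Cloning ToolKit, a synthetic biology collection for assembling expression constructs for filamentous fungi. It is built on the pAGM1251 backbone, is catalogued as a bacterial/yeast expression and synthetic biology vector, and is small, with a full sequence of 2,453 nt. It is maintained in E. coli as a high-copy plasmid through a ColE1/pMB1/pUC-type origin of replication. Selection is by spectinomycin, conferred by the aadA gene (which also mediates streptomycin resistance), with an AmpR (bla) promoter annotated upstream. The short integrase and gentamicin acetyltransferase fragments flanking this region are non-functional and are most plausibly remnants of the integron-type cassette from which aadA derives. The brief lacI fragment is likewise a partial annotation rather than a working repressor gene.

The stored part is described as "11xQUAS UAS (for fusion)", meaning an upstream activating sequence made of eleven QUAS repeats. QUAS elements are the binding sites for the QF transcriptional activator of the Neurospora quinic acid (Q) system. Such an array serves as the operator portion of a synthetic promoter that responds to QF-based transcription factors. The "for fusion" label suggests the part is meant to be joined to a separate core promoter part during hierarchical assembly rather than used as a complete promoter, though the record does not name the partner elements. The automated feature table does not annotate the QUAS array itself, and the cloning sites and overhangs flanking the part are not stated. The plasmid's role is to donate this regulatory module when building higher-level transcription units for tunable or orthogonal gene expression in Penicillium, Aspergillus or related fungi.
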