Features (pLannotate 1.2.2; 6 found; start..end, strand, type, name):
    110..214     +  promoter       AmpR promoter: bla
    205..285     -  CDS            int (fragment): INT2_ECOLX - Protein inferred from homology: Swiss-Prot protein existence level 3. Putative integrase believed to be involved in the insertion of antibiotic resistance genes into plasmids and transposons. From Escherichia coli.
    373..429     +  CDS            GmR (fragment): gentamycin acetyltransferase; aacC1; confers resistance to gentamycin
    436..1224    +  CDS            aadA: S3AD_ECOLX - Experimental evidence at protein level: Swiss-Prot protein existence level 1. Mediates bacterial resistance to the antibiotics streptomycin and spectinomycin. From Escherichia coli.
   1398..1986    +  rep_origin     ori: high-copy-number ColE1/pMB1/pBR322/pUC origin of replication
   2169..2218    +  CDS            lacI (fragment): lac repressor; lacI; The lac repressor binds to the lac operator to inhibit transcription in E. coli. This inhibition can be relieved by adding lactose or isopropyl-β-D-thiogalactopyranoside (IPTG).
>Addgene plasmid #171302 | pFTK030 | addgene full sequence | sequence record 350157 | Addgene NGS Result
GTGGCTCTTCAGTGGACGAAAGGGCCTCGTGATACGCCTATTTTTATAGGTTAATGTCATGATAATAATG
GTTTCTTAGACGTCAGGTGGCACTTTTCGGGGAAATGTGCGCGGAACCCCTATTTGTTTATTTTTCTAAA
TACATTCAAATATGTATCCGCTCATGAGACAATAACCCTGATAAATGCTTCAATAATATTGAAAAAGGAA
GAGTATGCGCTCACGCAACTGGTCCAGAACCTTGACCGAACGCAGCGGTGGTAACGGCGCAGTGGCGGTT
TTCATGGCTTGTTATGACTGTTTTTTTTTGGGGTACAGTCTATGCCTCGGGCATCCAAGCAGCAAGCGCG
TTACGCCGTGGGTCGATGTTTGATGTTATGGAGCAGCAACGATGTTACGCAGCAGGGCAGTCGCCCTAAA
ACAAAGTTAAACATCATGAGGGAAGCGGTGATCGCCGAAGTATCGACTCAACTATCAGAGGTAGTTGGCG
TCATCGAGCGCCATCTCGAACCGACGTTGCTGGCCGTACATTTGTACGGCTCCGCAGTGGATGGCGGCCT
GAAGCCACACAGCGATATTGATTTGCTGGTTACGGTGACCGTAAGGCTTGATGAAACAACGCGGCGAGCT
TTGATCAACGACCTTTTGGAAACTTCGGCTTCCCCTGGAGAGAGCGAGATTCTCCGCGCTGTAGAAGTCA
CCATTGTTGTGCACGACGACATCATTCCGTGGCGTTATCCAGCTAAGCGCGAACTGCAATTTGGAGAATG
GCAGCGCAATGACATTCTTGCAGGTATCTTCGAGCCAGCCACGATCGACATTGATCTGGCTATCTTGCTG
ACAAAAGCAAGAGAACATAGCGTTGCCTTGGTAGGTCCAGCGGCGGAGGAACTCTTTGATCCGGTTCCTG
AACAGGATCTATTTGAGGCGCTAAATGAAACCTTAACGCTATGGAACTCGCCGCCCGACTGGGCTGGCGA
TGAGCGAAATGTAGTGCTTACGTTGTCCCGCATTTGGTACAGCGCAGTAACCGGCAAAATCGCGCCGAAG
GATGTCGCTGCCGACTGGGCAATGGAGCGCCTGCCGGCCCAGTATCAGCCCGTCATACTTGAAGCTAGAC
AGGCTTATCTTGGACAAGAAGAAGATCGCTTGGCCTCGCGCGCAGATCAGTTGGAAGAATTTGTCCATTA
CGTAAAAGGCGAGATCACCAAGGTAGTCGGCAAATAACTGTCAGACCAAGTTTACTCATATATACTTTAG
ATTGATTTAAAACTTCATTTTTAATTTAAAAGGATCTAGGTGAAGATCCTTTTTGATAATCTCATGACCA
AAATCCCTTAACGTGAGTTTTCGTTCCACTGAGCGTCAGACCCCGTAGAAAAGATCAAAGGATCTTCTTG
AGATCCTTTTTTTCTGCGCGTAATCTGCTGCTTGCAAACAAAAAAACCACCGCTACCAGCGGTGGTTTGT
TTGCCGGATCAAGAGCTACCAACTCTTTTTCCGAAGGTAACTGGCTTCAGCAGAGCGCAGATACCAAATA
CTGTTCTTCTAGTGTAGCCGTAGTTAGGCCACCACTTCAAGAACTCTGTAGCACCGCCTACATACCTCGC
TCTGCTAATCCTGTTACCAGTGGCTGCTGCCAGTGGCGATAAGTCGTGTCTTACCGGGTTGGACTCAAGA
CGATAGTTACCGGATAAGGCGCAGCGGTCGGGCTGAACGGGGGGTTCGTGCACACAGCCCAGCTTGGAGC
GAACGACCTACACCGAACTGAGATACCTACAGCGTGAGCTATGAGAAAGCGCCACGCTTCCCGAAGGGAG
AAAGGCGGACAGGTATCCGGTAAGCGGCAGGGTCGGAACAGGAGAGCGCACGAGGGAGCTTCCAGGGGGA
AACGCCTGGTATCTTTATAGTCCTGTCGGGTTTCGCCACCTCTGACTTGAGCGTCGATTTTTGTGATGCT
CGTCAGGGGGGCGGAGCCTATGGAAAAACGCCAGCAACGCGGCCTTTTTACGGTTCCTGGCCTTTTGCTG
GCCTTTTGCTCACATGTTCTTTCCTGCGTTATCCCCTGATTCTGTGGATAACCGTATTACCGCCTTTGAG
TGAGCTGATACCGCTCGCCGCAGCCGAACGACCGAGCGCAGCGAGTCAGTGAGCGAGGAAGCGGAAGAGC
GCCCAATACGCAAACCGCCTCTCCCCGCGCGTTGGCCGATTCATTAATCACTCTGTGGTCTCAGGAGGGG
TAATCGATTATCCTCGGATAAACACTTATCCCAGGGTAATCACTTATCCCTGGATAAACAATTATCCTCG
GGTAATCGCTTATCCTACGGGGTAATCGCTTATCCTTGCGGGTAATCGCTTATCCTCGGATAAACAATTA
TCCCAGGGTAATCACTTATCCCTGGATAAACAATTATCCTCGGGTAATCGCTTATCCCCATTGAGACCAC
GAA
